Addgene plasmid #154883: CSIV-TRE-ASCL1
Purpose: Doxycycline-dependently expresses human ASCL1.
Depositing lab: Hideyuki Okano. Depositing organization: Keio University. Publication: Direct Neuronal Reprogramming of Common Marmoset Fibroblasts by ASCL1, microRNA-9/9*, and microRNA-124 Overexpression. Nemoto A, Kobayashi R, Yoshimatsu S, Sato Y, Kondo T, Yoo AS, Shiozawa S, Okano H. Cells. 2020 Dec 22;10(1). pii: cells10010006. doi: 10.3390/cells10010006. PubMed 33375083.
Backbone
  Vector backbone: CSIV-TRE
  Vector type: Lentiviral
Growth in bacteria
  Bacterial resistance: Ampicillin, 100 μg/mL
  Growth temperature: 37°C
  Growth strain: NEB Stable
  Copy number: High Copy
Gene/Insert
  Gene/Insert name: ASCL1
  Species: H. sapiens (human)
  Insert size (bp): 711
  Entrez Gene: ASCL1 (a.k.a. ASH1, HASH1, MASH1, bHLHa46)
  Cloning method: Gateway Cloning
  Sequencing primers: 5′ ttagtgaaccgtcagatcgc; 3′ gcaatgccccaaccagtg
Terms and licenses: Academic/Nonprofit Terms; Industry Terms: Not Available to Industry
How to cite: CSIV-TRE-ASCL1 was a gift from Hideyuki Okano (Addgene plasmid # 154883 ; http://n2t.net/addgene:154883 ; RRID:Addgene_154883)
