[The description below was written by a language model from this plasmid's Addgene catalogue record and pLannotate feature annotations shown in this document.]
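Description:
CSIV-TRE-ASCL1 is a self-inactivating HIV-1-based lentiviral transfer plasmid of about 8.8 kb, built on the CSIV-TRE backbone, for doxycycline-dependent expression of human ASCL1. It is maintained in E. coli through a high-copy ColE1/pUC-type origin with ampicillin selection, and it also carries an f1 origin. Outside the viral genome there is an SV40/EM7-driven bleomycin/Zeocin resistance cassette with an SV40 poly(A) signal. Because this cassette lies beyond the 3' LTR, it would not be packaged into virus. The depositor's sequence and the repository's sequencing result give essentially identical feature maps, differing by a single nucleotide in length.

Genomic RNA for packaging is transcribed from a CMV enhancer/promoter fused to a truncated 5' LTR, an arrangement typical of Tat-independent vector designs. This is followed by the Ψ packaging signal with a gag fragment, the Rev response element for nuclear export, and the cPPT/CTS. The internal expression unit is a tight TRE promoter (seven tet operators plus a minimal CMV promoter) driving the roughly 0.7 kb ASCL1 coding sequence. The insert is flanked by attB1 and attB2 sites left by Gateway cloning, and a WPRE follows to enhance transcript expression. The 3' LTR is U3-deleted and contains a loxP site, which would be copied to both LTRs during reverse transcription and could in principle allow Cre-mediated excision of the provirus, although the record does not state this intent. A bGH poly(A) signal follows.

No tetracycline transactivator or in-virus selectable marker is annotated, so an rtTA must be supplied separately for induction. The associated publication used ASCL1 together with microRNA-9/9* and microRNA-124 for direct neuronal reprogramming of common marmoset fibroblasts.
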