Features (pLannotate 1.2.2; 33 found; start..end, strand, type, name):
     36..80      -  misc_feature   bom (fragment): basis of mobility region from pBR322
    235..614     +  enhancer       CMV enhancer: human cytomegalovirus immediate early enhancer
    615..814     +  promoter       CMV promoter: human cytomegalovirus (CMV) immediate early promoter
    832..1012    +  LTR            5' LTR (truncated): truncated 5' long terminal repeat (LTR) from HIV-1
   1059..1184    +  misc_feature   HIV-1 Ψ: packaging signal of human immunodeficiency virus type 1
   1168..1531    +  CDS            HIV-1 gag (fragment): gag protein from human immunodeficiency virus 1; gag
   1677..1910    +  misc_feature   RRE: The Rev response element (RRE) of HIV-1 allows for Rev-dependent mRNA export from the nucleus to the cytoplasm.
   2287..2387    +  CDS            Rev (fragment): human immunodeficiency virus 1 (HIV-1) Rev protein; rev; enhances nuclear export of unspliced and incompletely spliced viral mRNAs
   2413..2530    +  misc_feature   cPPT/CTS: central polypurine tract and central termination sequence of HIV-1
   2590..2904    +  promoter       tight TRE promoter: Tet-responsive promoter PTight, consisting of seven tet operator sequences followed by the minimal CMV promoter
   2914..2938    +  protein_bind   attB1: mutant version of attB; recombination site for the Gateway® BP reaction BP Clonase™
   2944..3651    +  CDS            ASCL1: ASCL1_HUMAN - Also known as ASH1, BHLHA46 From Homo sapiens (Human).
   3656..3680    -  protein_bind   attB2: mutant version of attB; recombination site for the Gateway® BP reaction BP Clonase™
   3724..4312    +  misc_feature   WPRE: woodchuck hepatitis virus posttranscriptional regulatory element
   4324..4509    +  CDS            nef (fragment): NEF_HV1Z2 - Experimental evidence at protein level: Swiss-Prot protein existence level 1. Extracellular Nef protein targets CD4(+) T-lymphocytes for apoptosis by interacting with CXCR4 surface receptors. From Human immunodeficiency virus type 1 group M subtype D (isolate Z2/CDC-Z34) (HIV-1).
   4511..4545    +  LTR            3' LTR (ΔU3) (fragment): self-inactivating 3' long terminal repeat (LTR) from HIV-1
   4549..4582    +  protein_bind   loxP: Cre-mediated recombination occurs in the 8-bp core sequence (GCATACAT). Cre recombinase
   4596..4776    +  LTR            5' LTR (truncated): truncated 5' long terminal repeat (LTR) from HIV-1
   4808..5032    +  polyA_signal   bGH poly(A) signal: bovine growth hormone polyadenylation signal
   5036..5057    +  promoter       SV40 promoter (fragment): SV40 enhancer and early promoter
   5078..5506    +  rep_origin     f1 ori (sequence partly withheld): f1 bacteriophage origin of replication; arrow indicates direction of (+) strand synthesis
   5520..5850    +  promoter       SV40 promoter: SV40 enhancer and early promoter
   5898..5945    +  promoter       EM7 promoter: synthetic bacterial promoter&nbsp
   5964..6338    +  CDS            BleoR: antibiotic-binding protein; Sh ble from Streptoalloteichus hindustanus; confers resistance to bleomycin, phleomycin, and Zeocin™
   6348..6473    +  CDS            ble (fragment): BLE_KLEPN - Experimental evidence at protein level: Swiss-Prot protein existence level 1. Binding protein with a strong affinity to the bleomycin family of antibiotics. Binds to CL990; an antimitotic-antibiotic compound. From Klebsiella pneumoniae.
   6468..6589    +  polyA_signal   SV40 poly(A) signal: SV40 polyadenylation signal
   6662..6678    -  protein_bind   lac operator: The lac repressor binds to the lac operator to inhibit transcription in E. coli. This inhibition can be relieved by adding lactose or isopropyl-β-D-thiogalactopyranoside (IPTG). lac repressor encoded by lacI
   6686..6716    -  promoter       lac promoter: promoter for the E. coli lac operon
   6731..6752    -  protein_bind   CAP binding site: CAP binding activates transcription in the presence of cAMP. E. coli catabolite activator protein
   6765..6857    -  CDS            lacI (fragment): lac repressor; lacI; The lac repressor binds to the lac operator to inhibit transcription in E. coli. This inhibition can be relieved by adding lactose or isopropyl-β-D-thiogalactopyranoside (IPTG).
   7040..7628    -  rep_origin     ori: high-copy-number ColE1/pMB1/pBR322/pUC origin of replication
   7799..8659    -  CDS            AmpR: β-lactamase; bla; confers resistance to ampicillin, carbenicillin, and related antibiotics
   8660..8764    -  promoter       AmpR promoter: bla
>Addgene plasmid #154883 | CSIV-TRE-ASCL1 | depositor full sequence | sequence record 299826 | CSIV-TRE-ASCL1 sequence 8795 bps
GACGGATCGGGAGATCTCCCGATCCCCTATGGTCGACTCTCAGTACAATCTGCTCTGATGCCGCATAGTT
AAGCCAGTATCTGCTCCCTGCTTGTGTGTTGGAGGTCGCTGAGTAGTGCGCGAGCAAAATTTAAGCTACA
ACAAGGCAAGGCTTGACCGACAATTGCATGAAGAATCTGCTTAGGGTTAGGCGTTTTGCGCTGCTTCGCG
ATGTACGGGCCAGATATACGCGTTGACATTGATTATTGACTAGTTATTAATAGTAATCAATTACGGGGTC
ATTAGTTCATAGCCCATATATGGAGTTCCGCGTTACATAACTTACGGTAAATGGCCCGCCTGGCTGACCG
CCCAACGACCCCCGCCCATTGACGTCAATAATGACGTATGTTCCCATAGTAACGCCAATAGGGACTTTCC
ATTGACGTCAATGGGTGGAGTATTTACGGTAAACTGCCCACTTGGCAGTACATCAAGTGTATCATATGCC
AAGTACGCCCCCTATTGACGTCAATGACGGTAAATGGCCCGCCTGGCATTATGCCCAGTACATGACCTTA
TGGGACTTTCCTACTTGGCAGTACATCTACGTATTAGTCATCGCTATTACCATGGTGATGCGGTTTTGGC
AGTACATCAATGGGCGTGGATAGCGGTTTGACTCACGGGGATTTCCAAGTCTCCACCCCATTGACGTCAA
TGGGAGTTTGTTTTGGCACCAAAATCAACGGGACTTTCCAAAATGTCGTAACAACTCCGCCCCATTGACG
CAAATGGGCGGTAGGCGTGTACGGTGGGAGGTCTATATAAGCAGCGCGTTTTGCCTGTACTGGGTCTCTC
TGGTTAGACCAGATCTGAGCCTGGGAGCTCTCTGGCTAACTAGGGAACCCACTGCTTAAGCCTCAATAAA
GCTTGCCTTGAGTGCTTCAAGTAGTGTGTGCCCGTCTGTTGTGTGACTCTGGTAACTAGAGATCCCTCAG
ACCCTTTTAGTCAGTGTGGAAAATCTCTAGCAGTGGCGCCCGAACAGGGACTTGAAAGCGAAAGGGAAAC
CAGAGGAGCTCTCTCGACGCAGGACTCGGCTTGCTGAAGCGCGCACGGCAAGAGGCGAGGGGCGGCGACT
GGTGAGTACGCCAAAAATTTTGACTAGCGGAGGCTAGAAGGAGAGAGATGGGTGCGAGAGCGTCAGTATT
AAGCGGGGGAGAATTAGATCGCGATGGGAAAAAATTCGGTTAAGGCCAGGGGGAAAGAAAAAATATAAAT
TAAAACATATAGTATGGGCAAGCAGGGAGCTAGAACGATTCGCAGTTAATCCTGGCCTGTTAGAAACATC
AGAAGGCTGTAGACAAATACTGGGACAGCTACAACCATCCCTTCAGACAGGATCAGAAGAACTTAGATCA
TTATATAATACAGTAGCAACCCTCTATTGTGTGCATCAAAGGATAGAGATAAAAGACACCAAGGAAGCTT
TAGACAAGATAGAGGAAGAGCAAAACAAAAGTAAGACCACCGCACAGCAAGCGGCCGCTGATCTTCAGAC
CTGGAGGAGGAGATATGAGGGACAATTGGAGAAGTGAATTATATAAATATAAAGTAGTAAAAATTGAACC
ATTAGGAGTAGCACCCACCAAGGCAAAGAGAAGAGTGGTGCAGAGAGAAAAAAGAGCAGTGGGAATAGGA
GCTTTGTTCCTTGGGTTCTTGGGAGCAGCAGGAAGCACTATGGGCGCAGCGTCAATGACGCTGACGGTAC
AGGCCAGACAATTATTGTCTGGTATAGTGCAGCAGCAGAACAATTTGCTGAGGGCTATTGAGGCGCAACA
GCATCTGTTGCAACTCACAGTCTGGGGCATCAAGCAGCTCCAGGCAAGAATCCTGGCTGTGGAAAGATAC
CTAAAGGATCAACAGCTCCTGGGGATTTGGGGTTGCTCTGGAAAACTCATTTGCACCACTGCTGTGCCTT
GGAATGCTAGTTGGAGTAATAAATCTCTGGAACAGATTTGGAATCACACGACCTGGATGGAGTGGGACAG
AGAAATTAACAATTACACAAGCTTAATACACTCCTTAATTGAAGAATCGCAAAACCAGCAAGAAAAGAAT
GAACAAGAATTATTGGAATTAGATAAATGGGCAAGTTTGTGGAATTGGTTTAACATAACAAATTGGCTGT
GGTATATAAAATTATTCATAATGATAGTAGGAGGCTTGGTAGGTTTAAGAATAGTTTTTGCTGTACTTTC
TATAGTGAATAGAGTTAGGCAGGGATATTCACCATTATCGTTTCAGACCCACCTCCCAACCCCGAGGGGA
CCCGACAGGCCCGAAGGAATAGAAGAAGAAGGTGGAGAGAGAGACAGAGACAGATCCATTCGATTAGTGA
ACGGATCTACAAATGGCAGTATTCATCCACAATTTTAAAAGAAAAGGGGGGATTGGGGGGTACAGTGCAG
GGGAAAGAATAGTAGACATAATAGCAACAGACATACAAACTAAAGAATTACAAAAACAAATTACAAAAAT
TCAAAATTTTCGGGTTTATTACAGGGACAGCAGAAATTCACTTTGAATTCGGCCCTTTCGTCTTCAATCG
AGTTTACTCCCTATCAGTGATAGAGAACGTATGTCGAGTTTACTCCCTATCAGTGATAGAGAACGATGTC
GAGTTTACTCCCTATCAGTGATAGAGAACGTATGTCGAGTTTACTCCCTATCAGTGATAGAGAACGTATG
TCGAGTTTACTCCCTATCAGTGATAGAGAACGTATGTCGAGTTTATCCCTATCAGTGATAGAGAACGTAT
GTCGAGTTTACTCCCTATCAGTGATAGAGAACGTATGTCGAGGTAGGCGTGTACGGTGGGAGGCCTATAT
AAGCAGAGCTCGTTTAGTGAACCGTCAGATCGCCGCTAGCATCACAAGTTTGTACAAAAAAGCAGGCTCC
ACCATGGAAAGCTCTGCCAAGATGGAGAGCGGCGGCGCCGGCCAGCAGCCCCAGCCGCAGCCCCAGCAGC
CCTTCCTGCCGCCCGCAGCCTGTTTCTTTGCCACGGCCGCAGCCGCGGCGGCCGCAGCCGCCGCAGCGGC
AGCGCAGAGCGCGCAGCAGCAGCAGCAGCAGCAGCAGCAGCAGCAGCAGGCGCCGCAGCTGAGACCGGCG
GCCGACGGCCAGCCCTCAGGGGGCGGTCACAAGTCAGCGCCCAAGCAAGTCAAGCGACAGCGCTCGTCTT
CGCCCGAACTGATGCGCTGCAAACGCCGGCTCAACTTCAGCGGCTTTGGCTACAGCCTGCCGCAGCAGCA
GCCGGCCGCCGTGGCGCGCCGCAACGAGCGCGAGCGCAACCGCGTCAAGTTGGTCAACCTGGGCTTTGCC
ACCCTTCGGGAGCACGTCCCCAACGGCGCGGCCAACAAGAAGATGAGTAAGGTGGAGACACTGCGCTCGG
CGGTCGAGTACATCCGCGCGCTGCAGCAGCTGCTGGACGAGCATGACGCGGTGAGCGCCGCCTTCCAGGC
AGGCGTCCTGTCGCCCACCATCTCCCCCAACTACTCCAACGACTTGAACTCCATGGCCGGCTCGCCGGTC
TCATCCTACTCGTCGGACGAGGGCTCTTACGACCCGCTCAGCCCCGAGGAGCAGGAGCTTCTCGACTTCA
CCAACTGGTTCTAGGACCCAGCTTTCTTGTACAAAGTGGTGATGCTACCGGTCTCGAAACATCGAGGGAT
CAAGCTTATCGATAATCAACCTCTGGATTACAAAATTTGTGAAAGATTGACTGGTATTCTTAACTATGTT
GCTCCTTTTACGCTATGTGGATACGCTGCTTTAATGCCTTTGTATCATGCTATTGCTTCCCGTATGGCTT
TCATTTTCTCCTCCTTGTATAAATCCTGGTTGCTGTCTCTTTATGAGGAGTTGTGGCCCGTTGTCAGGCA
ACGTGGCGTGGTGTGCACTGTGTTTGCTGACGCAACCCCCACTGGTTGGGGCATTGCCACCACCTGTCAG
CTCCTTTCCGGGACTTTCGCTTTCCCCCTCCCTATTGCCACGGCGGAACTCATCGCCGCCTGCCTTGCCC
GCTGCTGGACAGGGGCTCGGCTGTTGGGCACTGACAATTCCGTGGTGTTGTCGGGGAAGCTGACGTCCTT
TCCATGGCTGCTCGCCTGTGTTGCCACCTGGATTCTGCGCGGGACGTCCTTCTGCTACGTCCCTTCGGCC
CTCAATCCAGCGGACCTTCCTTCCCGCGGCCTGCTGCCGGCTCTGCGGCCTCTTCCGCGTCTTCGCCTTC
GCCCTCAGACGAGTCGGATCTCCCTTTGGGCCGCCTCCCCGCATCGATACCGTCGAGACCTGGAAAAACA
TGGAGCAATCACAAGTAGCAACACAGCAGCTACCAATGCTGCTTGTGCCTGGCTAGAAGCACAAGAGGAG
GAGGAGGTGGGTTTTCCAGTCACACCTCAGGTACCTTTAAGACCAATGACTTACAAGGCAGCTGTAGATC
TTAGCCACTTTTTAAAAGAAAAGGGGGGACTGGAAGGGCTAATTCACTCCCAACGAAGACAAGATATCAT
AACTTCGTATAGCATACATTATACGAAGTTATTCCGGACTGTACTGGGTCTCTCTGGTTAGACCAGATCT
GAGCCTGGGAGCTCTCTGGCTAACTAGGGAACCCACTGCTTAAGCCTCAATAAAGCTTGCCTTGAGTGCT
TCAAGTAGTGTGTGCCCGTCTGTTGTGTGACTCTGGTAACTAGAGATCCCTCAGACCCTTTTAGTCAGTG
TGGAAAATCTCTAGCAGGGCCCGTTTAAACCCGCTGATCAGCCTCGACTGTGCCTTCTAGTTGCCAGCCA
TCTGTTGTTTGCCCCTCCCCCGTGCCTTCCTTGACCCTGGAAGGTGCCACTCCCACTGTCCTTTCCTAAT
AAAATGAGGAAATTGCATCGCATTGTCTGAGTAGGTGTCATTCTATTCTGGGGGGTGGGGTGGGGCAGGA
CAGCAAGGGGGAGGATTGGGAAGACAATAGCAGGCATGCTGGGGATGCGGTGGGCTCTATGGCTTCTGAG
GCGGAAAGAACCAGCTGGGGCTCTAGGGGGTATCCCC
[124 nt withheld, positions 5078-5201]
C
[32 nt withheld, positions 5203-5234]
CA
[57 nt withheld, positions 5237-5293]
A
[49 nt withheld, positions 5295-5343]
CCTTTGACGTTGGAGTCCACGTTCTTT
[37 nt withheld, positions 5371-5407]
ACCCTATCTCGGTCTATTCTTTTGATTTATAAGGGATTTTGGGGATTTCGGCCTATTGGTTAAAAAATGA
GCTGATTTAACAAAAATTTAACGCGAATTAATTCTGTGGAATGTGTGTCAGTTAGGGTGTGGAAAGTCCC
CAGGCTCCCCAGGCAGGCAGAAGTATGCAAAGCATGCATCTCAATTAGTCAGCAACCAGGTGTGGAAAGT
CCCCAGGCTCCCCAGCAGGCAGAAGTATGCAAAGCATGCATCTCAATTAGTCAGCAACCATAGTCCCGCC
CCTAACTCCGCCCATCCCGCCCCTAACTCCGCCCAGTTCCGCCCATTCTCCGCCCCATGGCTGACTAATT
TTTTTTATTTATGCAGAGGCCGAGGCCGCCTCTGCCTCTGAGCTATTCCAGAAGTAGTGAGGAGGCTTTT
TTGGAGGCCTAGGCTTTTGCAAAAAGCTCCCGGGAGCTTGTATATCCATTTTCGGATCTGATCAGCACGT
GTTGACAATTAATCATCGGCATAGTATATCGGCATAGTATAATACGACAAGGTGAGGAACTAAACCATGG
CCAAGTTGACCAGTGCCGTTCCGGTGCTCACCGCGCGCGACGTCGCCGGAGCGGTCGAGTTCTGGACCGA
CCGGCTCGGGTTCTCCCGGGACTTCGTGGAGGACGACTTCGCCGGTGTGGTCCGGGACGACGTGACCCTG
TTCATCAGCGCGGTCCAGGACCAGGTGGTGCCGGACAACACCCTGGCCTGGGTGTGGGTGCGCGGCCTGG
ACGAGCTGTACGCCGAGTGGTCGGAGGTCGTGTCCACGAACTTCCGGGACGCCTCCGGGCCGGCCATGAC
CGAGATCGGCGAGCAGCCGTGGGGGCGGGAGTTCGCCCTGCGCGACCCGGCCGGCAACTGCGTGCACTTC
GTGGCCGAGGAGCAGGACTGACACGTGCTACGAGATTTCGATTCCACCGCCGCCTTCTATGAAAGGTTGG
GCTTCGGAATCGTTTTCCGGGACGCCGGCTGGATGATCCTCCAGCGCGGGGATCTCATGCTGGAGTTCTT
CGCCCACCCCAACTTGTTTATTGCAGCTTATAATGGTTACAAATAAAGCAATAGCATCACAAATTTCACA
AATAAAGCATTTTTTTCACTGCATTCTAGTTGTGGTTTGTCCAAACTCATCAATGTATCTTATCATGTCT
GTATACCGTCGACCTCTAGCTAGAGCTTGGCGTAATCATGGTCATAGCTGTTTCCTGTGTGAAATTGTTA
TCCGCTCACAATTCCACACAACATACGAGCCGGAAGCATAAAGTGTAAAGCCTGGGGTGCCTAATGAGTG
AGCTAACTCACATTAATTGCGTTGCGCTCACTGCCCGCTTTCCAGTCGGGAAACCTGTCGTGCCAGCTGC
ATTAATGAATCGGCCAACGCGCGGGGAGAGGCGGTTTGCGTATTGGGCGCTCTTCCGCTTCCTCGCTCAC
TGACTCGCTGCGCTCGGTCGTTCGGCTGCGGCGAGCGGTATCAGCTCACTCAAAGGCGGTAATACGGTTA
TCCACAGAATCAGGGGATAACGCAGGAAAGAACATGTGAGCAAAAGGCCAGCAAAAGGCCAGGAACCGTA
AAAAGGCCGCGTTGCTGGCGTTTTTCCATAGGCTCCGCCCCCCTGACGAGCATCACAAAAATCGACGCTC
AAGTCAGAGGTGGCGAAACCCGACAGGACTATAAAGATACCAGGCGTTTCCCCCTGGAAGCTCCCTCGTG
CGCTCTCCTGTTCCGACCCTGCCGCTTACCGGATACCTGTCCGCCTTTCTCCCTTCGGGAAGCGTGGCGC
TTTCTCAATGCTCACGCTGTAGGTATCTCAGTTCGGTGTAGGTCGTTCGCTCCAAGCTGGGCTGTGTGCA
CGAACCCCCCGTTCAGCCCGACCGCTGCGCCTTATCCGGTAACTATCGTCTTGAGTCCAACCCGGTAAGA
CACGACTTATCGCCACTGGCAGCAGCCACTGGTAACAGGATTAGCAGAGCGAGGTATGTAGGCGGTGCTA
CAGAGTTCTTGAAGTGGTGGCCTAACTACGGCTACACTAGAAGGACAGTATTTGGTATCTGCGCTCTGCT
GAAGCCAGTTACCTTCGGAAAAAGAGTTGGTAGCTCTTGATCCGGCAAACAAACCACCGCTGGTAGCGGT
GGTTTTTTTGTTTGCAAGCAGCAGATTACGCGCAGAAAAAAAGGATCTCAAGAAGATCCTTTGATCTTTT
CTACGGGGTCTGACGCTCAGTGGAACGAAAACTCACGTTAAGGGATTTTGGTCATGAGATTATCAAAAAG
GATCTTCACCTAGATCCTTTTAAATTAAAAATGAAGTTTTAAATCAATCTAAAGTATATATGAGTAAACT
TGGTCTGACAGTTACCAATGCTTAATCAGTGAGGCACCTATCTCAGCGATCTGTCTATTTCGTTCATCCA
TAGTTGCCTGACTCCCCGTCGTGTAGATAACTACGATACGGGAGGGCTTACCATCTGGCCCCAGTGCTGC
AATGATACCGCGAGACCCACGCTCACCGGCTCCAGATTTATCAGCAATAAACCAGCCAGCCGGAAGGGCC
GAGCGCAGAAGTGGTCCTGCAACTTTATCCGCCTCCATCCAGTCTATTAATTGTTGCCGGGAAGCTAGAG
TAAGTAGTTCGCCAGTTAATAGTTTGCGCAACGTTGTTGCCATTGCTACAGGCATCGTGGTGTCACGCTC
GTCGTTTGGTATGGCTTCATTCAGCTCCGGTTCCCAACGATCAAGGCGAGTTACATGATCCCCCATGTTG
TGCAAAAAAGCGGTTAGCTCCTTCGGTCCTCCGATCGTTGTCAGAAGTAAGTTGGCCGCAGTGTTATCAC
TCATGGTTATGGCAGCACTGCATAATTCTCTTACTGTCATGCCATCCGTAAGATGCTTTTCTGTGACTGG
TGAGTACTCAACCAAGTCATTCTGAGAATAGTGTATGCGGCGACCGAGTTGCTCTTGCCCGGCGTCAATA
CGGGATAATACCGCGCCACATAGCAGAACTTTAAAAGTGCTCATCATTGGAAAACGTTCTTCGGGGCGAA
AACTCTCAAGGATCTTACCGCTGTTGAGATCCAGTTCGATGTAACCCACTCGTGCACCCAACTGATCTTC
AGCATCTTTTACTTTCACCAGCGTTTCTGGGTGAGCAAAAACAGGAAGGCAAAATGCCGCAAAAAAGGGA
ATAAGGGCGACACGGAAATGTTGAATACTCATACTCTTCCTTTTTCAATATTATTGAAGCATTTATCAGG
GTTATTGTCTCATGAGCGGATACATATTTGAATGTATTTAGAAAAATAAACAAATAGGGGTTCCGCGCAC
ATTTCCCCGAAAAGTGCCACCTGACGTC
