Features (pLannotate 1.2.2; 33 found; start..end, strand, type, name):
     39..91      -  misc_feature   bom (fragment): basis of mobility region from pBR322
    246..625     +  enhancer       CMV enhancer: human cytomegalovirus immediate early enhancer
    626..825     +  promoter       CMV promoter: human cytomegalovirus (CMV) immediate early promoter
    843..1023    +  LTR            5' LTR (truncated): truncated 5' long terminal repeat (LTR) from HIV-1
   1070..1195    +  misc_feature   HIV-1 Ψ: packaging signal of human immunodeficiency virus type 1
   1179..1542    +  CDS            HIV-1 gag (fragment): gag protein from human immunodeficiency virus 1; gag
   1688..1921    +  misc_feature   RRE: The Rev response element (RRE) of HIV-1 allows for Rev-dependent mRNA export from the nucleus to the cytoplasm.
   2298..2398    +  CDS            Rev (fragment): human immunodeficiency virus 1 (HIV-1) Rev protein; rev; enhances nuclear export of unspliced and incompletely spliced viral mRNAs
   2424..2541    +  misc_feature   cPPT/CTS: central polypurine tract and central termination sequence of HIV-1
   2601..2915    +  promoter       tight TRE promoter: Tet-responsive promoter PTight, consisting of seven tet operator sequences followed by the minimal CMV promoter
   2925..2949    +  protein_bind   attB1: mutant version of attB; recombination site for the Gateway® BP reaction BP Clonase™
   2955..3662    +  CDS            ASCL1: ASCL1_HUMAN - Also known as ASH1, BHLHA46 From Homo sapiens (Human).
   3667..3691    -  protein_bind   attB2: mutant version of attB; recombination site for the Gateway® BP reaction BP Clonase™
   3735..4323    +  misc_feature   WPRE: woodchuck hepatitis virus posttranscriptional regulatory element
   4335..4520    +  CDS            nef (fragment): NEF_HV1Z2 - Experimental evidence at protein level: Swiss-Prot protein existence level 1. Extracellular Nef protein targets CD4(+) T-lymphocytes for apoptosis by interacting with CXCR4 surface receptors. From Human immunodeficiency virus type 1 group M subtype D (isolate Z2/CDC-Z34) (HIV-1).
   4522..4556    +  LTR            3' LTR (ΔU3) (fragment): self-inactivating 3' long terminal repeat (LTR) from HIV-1
   4560..4593    +  protein_bind   loxP: Cre-mediated recombination occurs in the 8-bp core sequence (GCATACAT). Cre recombinase
   4607..4787    +  LTR            5' LTR (truncated): truncated 5' long terminal repeat (LTR) from HIV-1
   4819..5043    +  polyA_signal   bGH poly(A) signal: bovine growth hormone polyadenylation signal
   5047..5068    +  promoter       SV40 promoter (fragment): SV40 enhancer and early promoter
   5089..5517    +  rep_origin     f1 ori (sequence partly withheld): f1 bacteriophage origin of replication; arrow indicates direction of (+) strand synthesis
   5531..5860    +  promoter       SV40 promoter: SV40 enhancer and early promoter
   5908..5955    +  promoter       EM7 promoter: synthetic bacterial promoter&nbsp
   5974..6348    +  CDS            BleoR: antibiotic-binding protein; Sh ble from Streptoalloteichus hindustanus; confers resistance to bleomycin, phleomycin, and Zeocin™
   6358..6483    +  CDS            ble (fragment): BLE_KLEPN - Experimental evidence at protein level: Swiss-Prot protein existence level 1. Binding protein with a strong affinity to the bleomycin family of antibiotics. Binds to CL990; an antimitotic-antibiotic compound. From Klebsiella pneumoniae.
   6478..6599    +  polyA_signal   SV40 poly(A) signal: SV40 polyadenylation signal
   6672..6688    -  protein_bind   lac operator: The lac repressor binds to the lac operator to inhibit transcription in E. coli. This inhibition can be relieved by adding lactose or isopropyl-β-D-thiogalactopyranoside (IPTG). lac repressor encoded by lacI
   6696..6726    -  promoter       lac promoter: promoter for the E. coli lac operon
   6741..6762    -  protein_bind   CAP binding site: CAP binding activates transcription in the presence of cAMP. E. coli catabolite activator protein
   6775..6867    -  CDS            lacI (fragment): lac repressor; lacI; The lac repressor binds to the lac operator to inhibit transcription in E. coli. This inhibition can be relieved by adding lactose or isopropyl-β-D-thiogalactopyranoside (IPTG).
   7050..7638    -  rep_origin     ori: high-copy-number ColE1/pMB1/pBR322/pUC origin of replication
   7809..8669    -  CDS            AmpR: β-lactamase; bla; confers resistance to ampicillin, carbenicillin, and related antibiotics
   8670..8774    -  promoter       AmpR promoter: bla
>Addgene plasmid #154883 | CSIV-TRE-ASCL1 | addgene full sequence | sequence record 313232 | Addgene NGS Result
CACCTGACGTCGACGGATCGGGAGATCTCCCGATCCCCTATGGTGCACTCTCAGTACAATCTGCTCTGAT
GCCGCATAGTTAAGCCAGTATCTGCTCCCTGCTTGTGTGTTGGAGGTCGCTGAGTAGTGCGCGAGCAAAA
TTTAAGCTACAACAAGGCAAGGCTTGACCGACAATTGCATGAAGAATCTGCTTAGGGTTAGGCGTTTTGC
GCTGCTTCGCGATGTACGGGCCAGATATACGCGTTGACATTGATTATTGACTAGTTATTAATAGTAATCA
ATTACGGGGTCATTAGTTCATAGCCCATATATGGAGTTCCGCGTTACATAACTTACGGTAAATGGCCCGC
CTGGCTGACCGCCCAACGACCCCCGCCCATTGACGTCAATAATGACGTATGTTCCCATAGTAACGCCAAT
AGGGACTTTCCATTGACGTCAATGGGTGGAGTATTTACGGTAAACTGCCCACTTGGCAGTACATCAAGTG
TATCATATGCCAAGTACGCCCCCTATTGACGTCAATGACGGTAAATGGCCCGCCTGGCATTATGCCCAGT
ACATGACCTTATGGGACTTTCCTACTTGGCAGTACATCTACGTATTAGTCATCGCTATTACCATGGTGAT
GCGGTTTTGGCAGTACATCAATGGGCGTGGATAGCGGTTTGACTCACGGGGATTTCCAAGTCTCCACCCC
ATTGACGTCAATGGGAGTTTGTTTTGGCACCAAAATCAACGGGACTTTCCAAAATGTCGTAACAACTCCG
CCCCATTGACGCAAATGGGCGGTAGGCGTGTACGGTGGGAGGTCTATATAAGCAGCGCGTTTTGCCTGTA
CTGGGTCTCTCTGGTTAGACCAGATCTGAGCCTGGGAGCTCTCTGGCTAACTAGGGAACCCACTGCTTAA
GCCTCAATAAAGCTTGCCTTGAGTGCTTCAAGTAGTGTGTGCCCGTCTGTTGTGTGACTCTGGTAACTAG
AGATCCCTCAGACCCTTTTAGTCAGTGTGGAAAATCTCTAGCAGTGGCGCCCGAACAGGGACTTGAAAGC
GAAAGGGAAACCAGAGGAGCTCTCTCGACGCAGGACTCGGCTTGCTGAAGCGCGCACGGCAAGAGGCGAG
GGGCGGCGACTGGTGAGTACGCCAAAAATTTTGACTAGCGGAGGCTAGAAGGAGAGAGATGGGTGCGAGA
GCGTCAGTATTAAGCGGGGGAGAATTAGATCGCGATGGGAAAAAATTCGGTTAAGGCCAGGGGGAAAGAA
AAAATATAAATTAAAACATATAGTATGGGCAAGCAGGGAGCTAGAACGATTCGCAGTTAATCCTGGCCTG
TTAGAAACATCAGAAGGCTGTAGACAAATACTGGGACAGCTACAACCATCCCTTCAGACAGGATCAGAAG
AACTTAGATCATTATATAATACAGTAGCAACCCTCTATTGTGTGCATCAAAGGATAGAGATAAAAGACAC
CAAGGAAGCTTTAGACAAGATAGAGGAAGAGCAAAACAAAAGTAAGACCACCGCACAGCAAGCGGCCGCT
GATCTTCAGACCTGGAGGAGGAGATATGAGGGACAATTGGAGAAGTGAATTATATAAATATAAAGTAGTA
AAAATTGAACCATTAGGAGTAGCACCCACCAAGGCAAAGAGAAGAGTGGTGCAGAGAGAAAAAAGAGCAG
TGGGAATAGGAGCTTTGTTCCTTGGGTTCTTGGGAGCAGCAGGAAGCACTATGGGCGCAGCGTCAATGAC
GCTGACGGTACAGGCCAGACAATTATTGTCTGGTATAGTGCAGCAGCAGAACAATTTGCTGAGGGCTATT
GAGGCGCAACAGCATCTGTTGCAACTCACAGTCTGGGGCATCAAGCAGCTCCAGGCAAGAATCCTGGCTG
TGGAAAGATACCTAAAGGATCAACAGCTCCTGGGGATTTGGGGTTGCTCTGGAAAACTCATTTGCACCAC
TGCTGTGCCTTGGAATGCTAGTTGGAGTAATAAATCTCTGGAACAGATTTGGAATCACACGACCTGGATG
GAGTGGGACAGAGAAATTAACAATTACACAAGCTTAATACACTCCTTAATTGAAGAATCGCAAAACCAGC
AAGAAAAGAATGAACAAGAATTATTGGAATTAGATAAATGGGCAAGTTTGTGGAATTGGTTTAACATAAC
AAATTGGCTGTGGTATATAAAATTATTCATAATGATAGTAGGAGGCTTGGTAGGTTTAAGAATAGTTTTT
GCTGTACTTTCTATAGTGAATAGAGTTAGGCAGGGATATTCACCATTATCGTTTCAGACCCACCTCCCAA
CCCCGAGGGGACCCGACAGGCCCGAAGGAATAGAAGAAGAAGGTGGAGAGAGAGACAGAGACAGATCCAT
TCGATTAGTGAACGGATCTACAAATGGCAGTATTCATCCACAATTTTAAAAGAAAAGGGGGGATTGGGGG
GTACAGTGCAGGGGAAAGAATAGTAGACATAATAGCAACAGACATACAAACTAAAGAATTACAAAAACAA
ATTACAAAAATTCAAAATTTTCGGGTTTATTACAGGGACAGCAGAAATTCACTTTGAATTCGGCCCTTTC
GTCTTCAATCGAGTTTACTCCCTATCAGTGATAGAGAACGTATGTCGAGTTTACTCCCTATCAGTGATAG
AGAACGATGTCGAGTTTACTCCCTATCAGTGATAGAGAACGTATGTCGAGTTTACTCCCTATCAGTGATA
GAGAACGTATGTCGAGTTTACTCCCTATCAGTGATAGAGAACGTATGTCGAGTTTATCCCTATCAGTGAT
AGAGAACGTATGTCGAGTTTACTCCCTATCAGTGATAGAGAACGTATGTCGAGGTAGGCGTGTACGGTGG
GAGGCCTATATAAGCAGAGCTCGTTTAGTGAACCGTCAGATCGCCGCTAGCATCACAAGTTTGTACAAAA
AAGCAGGCTCCACCATGGAAAGCTCTGCCAAGATGGAGAGCGGCGGCGCCGGCCAGCAGCCCCAGCCGCA
GCCCCAGCAGCCCTTCCTGCCGCCCGCAGCCTGTTTCTTTGCCACGGCCGCAGCCGCGGCGGCCGCAGCC
GCCGCAGCGGCAGCGCAGAGCGCGCAGCAGCAGCAGCAGCAGCAGCAGCAGCAGCAGCAGGCGCCGCAGC
TGAGACCGGCGGCCGACGGCCAGCCCTCAGGGGGCGGTCACAAGTCAGCGCCCAAGCAAGTCAAGCGACA
GCGCTCGTCTTCGCCCGAACTGATGCGCTGCAAACGCCGGCTCAACTTCAGCGGCTTTGGCTACAGCCTG
CCGCAGCAGCAGCCGGCCGCCGTGGCGCGCCGCAACGAGCGCGAGCGCAACCGCGTCAAGTTGGTCAACC
TGGGCTTTGCCACCCTTCGGGAGCACGTCCCCAACGGCGCGGCCAACAAGAAGATGAGTAAGGTGGAGAC
ACTGCGCTCGGCGGTCGAGTACATCCGCGCGCTGCAGCAGCTGCTGGACGAGCATGACGCGGTGAGCGCC
GCCTTCCAGGCAGGCGTCCTGTCGCCCACCATCTCCCCCAACTACTCCAACGACTTGAACTCCATGGCCG
GCTCGCCGGTCTCATCCTACTCGTCGGACGAGGGCTCTTACGACCCGCTCAGCCCCGAGGAGCAGGAGCT
TCTCGACTTCACCAACTGGTTCTAGGACCCAGCTTTCTTGTACAAAGTGGTGATGCTACCGGTCTCGAAA
CATCGAGGGATCAAGCTTATCGATAATCAACCTCTGGATTACAAAATTTGTGAAAGATTGACTGGTATTC
TTAACTATGTTGCTCCTTTTACGCTATGTGGATACGCTGCTTTAATGCCTTTGTATCATGCTATTGCTTC
CCGTATGGCTTTCATTTTCTCCTCCTTGTATAAATCCTGGTTGCTGTCTCTTTATGAGGAGTTGTGGCCC
GTTGTCAGGCAACGTGGCGTGGTGTGCACTGTGTTTGCTGACGCAACCCCCACTGGTTGGGGCATTGCCA
CCACCTGTCAGCTCCTTTCCGGGACTTTCGCTTTCCCCCTCCCTATTGCCACGGCGGAACTCATCGCCGC
CTGCCTTGCCCGCTGCTGGACAGGGGCTCGGCTGTTGGGCACTGACAATTCCGTGGTGTTGTCGGGGAAG
CTGACGTCCTTTCCATGGCTGCTCGCCTGTGTTGCCACCTGGATTCTGCGCGGGACGTCCTTCTGCTACG
TCCCTTCGGCCCTCAATCCAGCGGACCTTCCTTCCCGCGGCCTGCTGCCGGCTCTGCGGCCTCTTCCGCG
TCTTCGCCTTCGCCCTCAGACGAGTCGGATCTCCCTTTGGGCCGCCTCCCCGCATCGATACCGTCGAGAC
CTAGAAAAACATGGAGCAATCACAAGTAGCAATACAGCAGCTACCAATGCTGATTGTGCCTGGCTAGAAG
CACAAGAGGAGGAGGAGGTGGGTTTTCCAGTCACACCTCAGGTACCTTTAAGACCAATGACTTACAAGGC
AGCTGTAGATCTTAGCCACTTTTTAAAAGAAAAGGGGGGACTGGAAGGGCTAATTCACTCCCAACGAAGA
CAAGATATCATAACTTCGTATAGCATACATTATACGAAGTTATTCCGGACTGTACTGGGTCTCTCTGGTT
AGACCAGATCTGAGCCTGGGAGCTCTCTGGCTAACTAGGGAACCCACTGCTTAAGCCTCAATAAAGCTTG
CCTTGAGTGCTTCAAGTAGTGTGTGCCCGTCTGTTGTGTGACTCTGGTAACTAGAGATCCCTCAGACCCT
TTTAGTCAGTGTGGAAAATCTCTAGCAGGGCCCGTTTAAACCCGCTGATCAGCCTCGACTGTGCCTTCTA
GTTGCCAGCCATCTGTTGTTTGCCCCTCCCCCGTGCCTTCCTTGACCCTGGAAGGTGCCACTCCCACTGT
CCTTTCCTAATAAAATGAGGAAATTGCATCGCATTGTCTGAGTAGGTGTCATTCTATTCTGGGGGGTGGG
GTGGGGCAGGACAGCAAGGGGGAGGATTGGGAAGACAATAGCAGGCATGCTGGGGATGCGGTGGGCTCTA
TGGCTTCTGAGGCGGAAAGAACCAGCTGGGGCTCTAGGGGGTATCCCC
[124 nt withheld, positions 5089-5212]
C
[91 nt withheld, positions 5214-5304]
A
[49 nt withheld, positions 5306-5354]
CCTTTGACGTTGGAGTCCACGTTCTTT
[37 nt withheld, positions 5382-5418]
ACCCTATCTCGGTCTATTCTTTTGATTTATAAGGGATTTTGCCGATTTCGGCCTATTGGTTAAAAAATGA
GCTGATTTAACAAAAATTTAACGCGAATTAATTCTGTGGAATGTGTGTCAGTTAGGGTGTGGAAAGTCCC
CAGGCTCCCCAGCAGGCAGAAGTATGCAAAGCATGCATCTCAATTAGTCAGCAACCAGGTGTGGAAAGTC
CCCAGGCTCCCCAGCAGGCAGAAGTATGCAAAGCATGCATCTCAATTAGTCAGCAACCATAGTCCCGCCC
CTAACTCCGCCCATCCCGCCCCTAACTCCGCCCAGTTCCGCCCATTCTCCGCCCCATGGCTGACTAATTT
TTTTTATTTATGCAGAGGCCGAGGCCGCCTCTGCCTCTGAGCTATTCCAGAAGTAGTGAGGAGGCTTTTT
TGGAGGCCTAGGCTTTTGCAAAAAGCTCCCGGGAGCTTGTATATCCATTTTCGGATCTGATCAGCACGTG
TTGACAATTAATCATCGGCATAGTATATCGGCATAGTATAATACGACAAGGTGAGGAACTAAACCATGGC
CAAGTTGACCAGTGCCGTTCCGGTGCTCACCGCGCGCGACGTCGCCGGAGCGGTCGAGTTCTGGACCGAC
CGGCTCGGGTTCTCCCGGGACTTCGTGGAGGACGACTTCGCCGGTGTGGTCCGGGACGACGTGACCCTGT
TCATCAGCGCGGTCCAGGACCAGGTGGTGCCGGACAACACCCTGGCCTGGGTGTGGGTGCGCGGCCTGGA
CGAGCTGTACGCCGAGTGGTCGGAGGTCGTGTCCACGAACTTCCGGGACGCCTCCGGGCCGGCCATGACC
GAGATCGGCGAGCAGCCGTGGGGGCGGGAGTTCGCCCTGCGCGACCCGGCCGGCAACTGCGTGCACTTCG
TGGCCGAGGAGCAGGACTGACACGTGCTACGAGATTTCGATTCCACCGCCGCCTTCTATGAAAGGTTGGG
CTTCGGAATCGTTTTCCGGGACGCCGGCTGGATGATCCTCCAGCGCGGGGATCTCATGCTGGAGTTCTTC
GCCCACCCCAACTTGTTTATTGCAGCTTATAATGGTTACAAATAAAGCAATAGCATCACAAATTTCACAA
ATAAAGCATTTTTTTCACTGCATTCTAGTTGTGGTTTGTCCAAACTCATCAATGTATCTTATCATGTCTG
TATACCGTCGACCTCTAGCTAGAGCTTGGCGTAATCATGGTCATAGCTGTTTCCTGTGTGAAATTGTTAT
CCGCTCACAATTCCACACAACATACGAGCCGGAAGCATAAAGTGTAAAGCCTGGGGTGCCTAATGAGTGA
GCTAACTCACATTAATTGCGTTGCGCTCACTGCCCGCTTTCCAGTCGGGAAACCTGTCGTGCCAGCTGCA
TTAATGAATCGGCCAACGCGCGGGGAGAGGCGGTTTGCGTATTGGGCGCTCTTCCGCTTCCTCGCTCACT
GACTCGCTGCGCTCGGTCGTTCGGCTGCGGCGAGCGGTATCAGCTCACTCAAAGGCGGTAATACGGTTAT
CCACAGAATCAGGGGATAACGCAGGAAAGAACATGTGAGCAAAAGGCCAGCAAAAGGCCAGGAACCGTAA
AAAGGCCGCGTTGCTGGCGTTTTTCCATAGGCTCCGCCCCCCTGACGAGCATCACAAAAATCGACGCTCA
AGTCAGAGGTGGCGAAACCCGACAGGACTATAAAGATACCAGGCGTTTCCCCCTGGAAGCTCCCTCGTGC
GCTCTCCTGTTCCGACCCTGCCGCTTACCGGATACCTGTCCGCCTTTCTCCCTTCGGGAAGCGTGGCGCT
TTCTCATAGCTCACGCTGTAGGTATCTCAGTTCGGTGTAGGTCGTTCGCTCCAAGCTGGGCTGTGTGCAC
GAACCCCCCGTTCAGCCCGACCGCTGCGCCTTATCCGGTAACTATCGTCTTGAGTCCAACCCGGTAAGAC
ACGACTTATCGCCACTGGCAGCAGCCACTGGTAACAGGATTAGCAGAGCGAGGTATGTAGGCGGTGCTAC
AGAGTTCTTGAAGTGGTGGCCTAACTACGGCTACACTAGAAGAACAGTATTTGGTATCTGCGCTCTGCTG
AAGCCAGTTACCTTCGGAAAAAGAGTTGGTAGCTCTTGATCCGGCAAACAAACCACCGCTGGTAGCGGTG
GTTTTTTTGTTTGCAAGCAGCAGATTACGCGCAGAAAAAAAGGATCTCAAGAAGATCCTTTGATCTTTTC
TACGGGGTCTGACGCTCAGTGGAACGAAAACTCACGTTAAGGGATTTTGGTCATGAGATTATCAAAAAGG
ATCTTCACCTAGATCCTTTTAAATTAAAAATGAAGTTTTAAATCAATCTAAAGTATATATGAGTAAACTT
GGTCTGACAGTTACCAATGCTTAATCAGTGAGGCACCTATCTCAGCGATCTGTCTATTTCGTTCATCCAT
AGTTGCCTGACTCCCCGTCGTGTAGATAACTACGATACGGGAGGGCTTACCATCTGGCCCCAGTGCTGCA
ATGATACCGCGAGACCCACGCTCACCGGCTCCAGATTTATCAGCAATAAACCAGCCAGCCGGAAGGGCCG
AGCGCAGAAGTGGTCCTGCAACTTTATCCGCCTCCATCCAGTCTATTAATTGTTGCCGGGAAGCTAGAGT
AAGTAGTTCGCCAGTTAATAGTTTGCGCAACGTTGTTGCCATTGCTACAGGCATCGTGGTGTCACGCTCG
TCGTTTGGTATGGCTTCATTCAGCTCCGGTTCCCAACGATCAAGGCGAGTTACATGATCCCCCATGTTGT
GCAAAAAAGCGGTTAGCTCCTTCGGTCCTCCGATCGTTGTCAGAAGTAAGTTGGCCGCAGTGTTATCACT
CATGGTTATGGCAGCACTGCATAATTCTCTTACTGTCATGCCATCCGTAAGATGCTTTTCTGTGACTGGT
GAGTACTCAACCAAGTCATTCTGAGAATAGTGTATGCGGCGACCGAGTTGCTCTTGCCCGGCGTCAATAC
GGGATAATACCGCGCCACATAGCAGAACTTTAAAAGTGCTCATCATTGGAAAACGTTCTTCGGGGCGAAA
ACTCTCAAGGATCTTACCGCTGTTGAGATCCAGTTCGATGTAACCCACTCGTGCACCCAACTGATCTTCA
GCATCTTTTACTTTCACCAGCGTTTCTGGGTGAGCAAAAACAGGAAGGCAAAATGCCGCAAAAAAGGGAA
TAAGGGCGACACGGAAATGTTGAATACTCATACTCTTCCTTTTTCAATATTATTGAAGCATTTATCAGGG
TTATTGTCTCATGAGCGGATACATATTTGAATGTATTTAGAAAAATAAACAAATAGGGGTTCCGCGCACA
TTTCCCCGAAAAGTGC
